Addgene plasmid #53529: pET-Cb2
Purpose: Expresses an insect mitochondrial arginyl-tRNA synthetase in E.coli
Depositing lab: Gabor Igloi. Depositing organization: Albert-Ludwigs-Universitaet Freiburg. Publication: Amino acid discrimination by the nuclear encoded mitochondrial arginyl-tRNA synthetase of the larva of a bruchid beetle (Caryedes brasiliensis) from northwestern Costa Rica. Leisinger AK, Janzen DH, Hallwachs W, Igloi GL. Insect Biochem Mol Biol. 2013 Dec;43(12):1172-80. PubMed 24446543.
Backbone
  Vector backbone: pET32a+
  Backbone manufacturer: Novagen
  Backbone size w/o insert (bp): 5900
  Total vector size (bp): 7580
  Vector type: Bacterial Expression
Growth in bacteria
  Bacterial resistance: Ampicillin, 100 μg/mL
  Growth temperature: 37°C
  Growth strain: DH5alpha
  Copy number: Unknown
Gene/Insert
  Gene/Insert name: mitochondrial arginyl-tRNA synthetase (alt name: RARS2)
  Species: Caryedes brasiliensis (Coleoptera)
  Insert size (bp): 1692
  Mutation: changed Ser4 to Ala4 to permit NcoI cloning
  GenBank ID: KF419296
  Promoter: T7
  Tag / fusion protein: Thioredoxin (N terminal on backbone); His Tag (N terminal on backbone)
  Cloning method: Restriction Enzyme; 5′ cloning site NcoI (not destroyed); 3′ cloning site BamHI (not destroyed)
  Sequencing primers: 5′ T7
Terms and licenses: Academic/Nonprofit Terms; Industry Terms: Not Available to Industry
Depositor comments: For expression grow in E. coli BL21CodonPlus at 23°C. The protein is expressed largely in an insoluble form but small amounts of active enzyme may be recovered.
How to cite: pET-Cb2 was a gift from Gabor Igloi (Addgene plasmid # 53529 ; http://n2t.net/addgene:53529 ; RRID:Addgene_53529)
