[The description below was written by a language model from this plasmid's Addgene catalogue record and pLannotate feature annotations shown in this document.]
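Description:
pET-Cb2 is a bacterial expression plasmid of 7,580 bp built on the Novagen pET32a+ backbone, designed to produce the nuclear-encoded mitochondrial arginyl-tRNA synthetase (RARS2) of the bruchid beetle Caryedes brasiliensis in E. coli. It replicates from a ColE1/pMB1-type origin accompanied by the rop gene and the pBR322 bom region, carries an f1 origin for single-stranded DNA production, and is selected with ampicillin through the bla gene. Short tetracycline-resistance fragments flagged in the annotation are non-functional pBR322 remnants.

The 1,692 bp synthetase coding sequence was inserted between the NcoI and BamHI sites, both of which remain intact. Serine 4 was changed to alanine to accommodate the NcoI site. The insert itself is not annotated in the feature table but corresponds to the unannotated gap between the S-Tag and the downstream His-tag fragment. Transcription is driven by a T7 promoter with an adjacent lac operator, and the plasmid-borne lacI gene supplies repressor, so expression is IPTG-inducible in hosts that provide T7 RNA polymerase. A T7 gene 10 ribosome binding site initiates translation of an N-terminal fusion made up of E. coli thioredoxin (TrxA), a His tag as recorded in the catalogue, and an S-Tag, followed by the synthetase. A T7 terminator closes the unit. The backbone's C-terminal His-tag sequence is also detected downstream of the insert, but the record does not say whether it is translated.

The thioredoxin partner is intended to aid solubility and the His tag to permit affinity purification. Even so, the depositor notes that the protein is largely insoluble, with only small amounts of active enzyme recoverable. The associated work used the enzyme to study amino acid discrimination by this insect synthetase.
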