Features (pLannotate 1.2.2; 20 found; start..end, strand, type, name):
     26..73      -  terminator     T7 terminator: transcription terminator for bacteriophage T7 RNA polymerase
     81..130     -  CDS            SET1 (fragment): solubility-enhancement tag derived from T7 phage gene 10B
    140..157     -  CDS            9xHis (fragment): 9xHis affinity tag
   1929..1973    -  CDS            S-Tag: affinity and epitope tag derived from pancreatic ribonuclease A
   2046..2372    -  CDS            TrxA: E. coli thioredoxin; trxA
   2380..2402    -  RBS            RBS: efficient ribosome binding site from bacteriophage T7 gene 10 (Olins and Rangwala, 1989)
   2417..2441    -  protein_bind   lac operator: The lac repressor binds to the lac operator to inhibit transcription in E. coli. This inhibition can be relieved by adding lactose or isopropyl-β-D-thiogalactopyranoside (IPTG). lac repressor encoded by lacI
   2442..2460    -  promoter       T7 promoter: promoter for bacteriophage T7 RNA polymerase
   2486..2765    +  CDS            TcR (fragment): tetracycline efflux protein; tet; confers resistance to tetracycline
   2773..2850    +  promoter       lacI promoter: lacI
   2851..3933    +  CDS            lacI: lac repressor; lacI; The lac repressor binds to the lac operator to inhibit transcription in E. coli. This inhibition can be relieved by adding lactose or isopropyl-β-D-thiogalactopyranoside (IPTG).
   3946..3967    +  protein_bind   CAP binding site: CAP binding activates transcription in the presence of cAMP. E. coli catabolite activator protein
   3982..4273    +  CDS            TcR (fragment): tetracycline efflux protein; tet; confers resistance to tetracycline
   4345..4725    -  CDS            YPB1_ECOLX: Protein predicted: Swiss-Prot protein existence level 4. From Escherichia coli.
   4742..4933    +  CDS            rop: Rop protein, which maintains plasmids at low copy number; rop
   5035..5177    +  misc_feature   bom: basis of mobility region from pBR322
   5363..5951    -  rep_origin     ori: high-copy-number ColE1/pMB1/pBR322/pUC origin of replication
   6122..6982    -  CDS            AmpR: β-lactamase; bla; confers resistance to ampicillin, carbenicillin, and related antibiotics
   6983..7087    -  promoter       AmpR promoter: bla
   7114..7569    -  rep_origin     f1 ori (sequence partly withheld): f1 bacteriophage origin of replication; arrow indicates direction of (+) strand synthesis
>Addgene plasmid #53529 | pET-Cb2 | depositor full sequence | sequence record 83364 | pET-Cb2 sequence 7580 bps
ATCCGGATATAGTTCCTCCTTTCAGCAAAAAACCCCTCAAGACCCGTTTAGAGGCCCCAAGGGGTTATGC
TAGTTATTGCTCAGCGGTGGCAGCAGCCAACTCAGCTTCCTTTCGGGCTTTGTTAGCAGCCGGATCTCAG
TGGTGGTGGTGGTGGTGCTCGAGTGCGGCCGCAAGCTTGTCGACGGAGCTCGAATTCGGATCCTCACATT
GCTTGTAAGGGCTGAAGACCTAGTATTTCCATACCATTCTTCAATACTTCCCTGGCAGTGTTAAAAAGTA
ATAGTCTTTGGGATGCTACATCTGGACTCATACCTTTGACTTGTAGTTCATGGAGTGCCTTGTTGATGTA
GTTGCACAAGTGAAACAGGTAGTTCACCAATATATACGCTTCTAACTGCGCATTTGCCTTATATAACACA
TCATGAAACTTTGCCAGAACTTTCAGCAATACCAACGCTTCGGGATCATCGAAAATCTCTGGATTACATT
CTTTGGCAGGTGTTGCTCCAGAATTCTTTTCCAGGCTATGTAAGCGGCAGTGTGTGTACTGAAGCCTTAT
TCCAGTGTCTCCCTGAACCTGAAGTACTGTATCCCAGTTGAACTCGTAATCCTTTTGTCTTCGTCTTTTT
AACTCATTAATAATTACACAGGACACGCCCAGGATGTCTGCTACTTCACCATCATTGATAGGTACCTTGG
TAGTAGGTGACTCAACTTGTCGTTTTATCATGATATCCCTGCATTCATCCAGAATATCTTTAAGAAAGAT
AGATGTTCCTTTTCTTGTACTCATGCCCCTTATCCTACCAAACTTGACATGAACTAATCTCCCTGCCCAA
GGTAAGTCCATTTTATATAGAATATCCTTAAGTGTATAAAGATGATCACTCTGGCTGTTGTCAACAACAT
AATACATCTTATCAAAACTGTATTTTTTGAATCTATCTATTGCTGCAGCTATATCGCGAGTTAGATATAA
GGTAGAACCATCACTCTTCAGAACTGACACCTTTTTTTCATGTATAGTAGCAACTTCTTTTCCATCATTA
CTTTTCTGTATAATGTTCTTAGTTCTCAACATTTCAATAACATTTCCAATGTTCTTTGCACTATAGTCTG
ATTCATAACTATAGTCGTCAAATGATATTCCTAACCTGTTATAAGTATTGATCAATTCTTTTTTAGAGTA
GTCCATGTAAGTTTGCCAATCTTTTATATCATCAACTGAACCTATTTCTAACTTTAAGAATTCTTGCTTC
GCTCTGTTTAGTATACTGGAATCTTTCTCAGCTAATTTGTTAGCATGGACATATGATTTATACAGCAGTG
TCAAAGGGTCTTTTTTTATATCTTCTGGTGTATATTTGAGTTCTTCAATACCAACTTTTATGAGGCCAAA
CTGTGTCCCCCAATTTCCCACATAATTTAATCTTACTACTTTGTGCCTTAAAAAACTATTGAGGTTGCTT
ATAAAATTTCCTATAATAGTAGACCTGAGGTGTCCTAAGTGAAATGGTTTAGCAACATTTGGTGAACTGA
AGTCAACAACAATATTTTTTGGGCTGAAATTTAACTCTGGAAATGCACAGTTTTCAATCACATCTTTGAT
AAATATAGTTTTATCTATTTCAAATGATATCCTCCTGTTTGCGCGATCTCTTACGAGGTAAATGTTTTTT
ATGATATCATCAGGCTGAATCTTTAAAACCTCGGTTATGTTCGTTACACCTAACTGCCTTTCCAAATCGT
TTAAAGGTAAACTCATGGAAATTTTACTCTCATCTGCATTTCCTATTTGAATCAGCGGTTGAAGCTCTGC
TAACGAAAATTTTGTGTATTTGTGTAGACAGTCGATCACCTTCCTTCCTAGGTACAATTTTAGTTTAGTT
GCCATGGCCTTGTCGTCGTCGTCGGTACCCAGATCTGGGCTGTCCATGTGCTGGCGTTCGAATTTAGCAG
CAGCGGTTTCTTTCATACCAGAACCGCGTGGCACCAGACCAGAAGAATGATGATGATGATGGTGCATATG
GCCAGAACCAGAACCGGCCAGGTTAGCGTCGAGGAACTCTTTCAACTGACCTTTAGACAGTGCACCCACT
TTGGTTGCCGCCACTTCACCGTTTTTGAACAGCAGCAGAGTCGGGATACCACGGATGCCATATTTCGGCG
CAGTGCCAGGGTTTTGATCGATGTTCAGTTTTGCAACGGTCAGTTTGCCCTGATATTCGTCAGCGATTTC
ATCCAGAATCGGGGCGATCATTTTGCACGGACCGCACCACTCTGCCCAGAAATCGACGAGGATCGCCCCG
TCCGCTTTGAGTACATCCGTGTCAAAACTGTCGTCAGTCAGGTGAATAATTTTATCGCTCATATGTATAT
CTCCTTCTTAAAGTTAAACAAAATTATTTCTAGAGGGGAATTGTTATCCGCTCACAATTCCCCTATAGTG
AGTCGTATTAATTTCGCGGGATCGAGATCGATCTCGATCCTCTACGCCGGACGCATCGTGGCCGGCATCA
CCGGCGCCACAGGTGCGGTTGCTGGCGCCTATATCGCCGACATCACCGATGGGGAAGATCGGGCTCGCCA
CTTCGGGCTCATGAGCGCTTGTTTCGGCGTGGGTATGGTGGCAGGCCCCGTGGCCGGGGGACTGTTGGGC
GCCATCTCCTTGCATGCACCATTCCTTGCGGCGGCGGTGCTCAACGGCCTCAACCTACTACTGGGCTGCT
TCCTAATGCAGGAGTCGCATAAGGGAGAGCGTCGAGATCCCGGACACCATCGAATGGCGCAAAACCTTTC
GCGGTATGGCATGATAGCGCCCGGAAGAGAGTCAATTCAGGGTGGTGAATGTGAAACCAGTAACGTTATA
CGATGTCGCAGAGTATGCCGGTGTCTCTTATCAGACCGTTTCCCGCGTGGTGAACCAGGCCAGCCACGTT
TCTGCGAAAACGCGGGAAAAAGTGGAAGCGGCGATGGCGGAGCTGAATTACATTCCCAACCGCGTGGCAC
AACAACTGGCGGGCAAACAGTCGTTGCTGATTGGCGTTGCCACCTCCAGTCTGGCCCTGCACGCGCCGTC
GCAAATTGTCGCGGCGATTAAATCTCGCGCCGATCAACTGGGTGCCAGCGTGGTGGTGTCGATGGTAGAA
CGAAGCGGCGTCGAAGCCTGTAAAGCGGCGGTGCACAATCTTCTCGCGCAACGCGTCAGTGGGCTGATCA
TTAACTATCCGCTGGATGACCAGGATGCCATTGCTGTGGAAGCTGCCTGCACTAATGTTCCGGCGTTATT
TCTTGATGTCTCTGACCAGACACCCATCAACAGTATTATTTTCTCCCATGAAGACGGTACGCGACTGGGC
GTGGAGCATCTGGTCGCATTGGGTCACCAGCAAATCGCGCTGTTAGCGGGCCCATTAAGTTCTGTCTCGG
CGCGTCTGCGTCTGGCTGGCTGGCATAAATATCTCACTCGCAATCAAATTCAGCCGATAGCGGAACGGGA
AGGCGACTGGAGTGCCATGTCCGGTTTTCAACAAACCATGCAAATGCTGAATGAGGGCATCGTTCCCACT
GCGATGCTGGTTGCCAACGATCAGATGGCGCTGGGCGCAATGCGCGCCATTACCGAGTCCGGGCTGCGCG
TTGGTGCGGACATCTCGGTAGTGGGATACGACGATACCGAAGACAGCTCATGTTATATCCCGCCGTTAAC
CACCATCAAACAGGATTTTCGCCTGCTGGGGCAAACCAGCGTGGACCGCTTGCTGCAACTCTCTCAGGGC
CAGGCGGTGAAGGGCAATCAGCTGTTGCCCGTCTCACTGGTGAAAAGAAAAACCACCCTGGCGCCCAATA
CGCAAACCGCCTCTCCCCGCGCGTTGGCCGATTCATTAATGCAGCTGGCACGACAGGTTTCCCGACTGGA
AAGCGGGCAGTGAGCGCAACGCAATTAATGTAAGTTAGCTCACTCATTAGGCACCGGGATCTCGACCGAT
GCCCTTGAGAGCCTTCAACCCAGTCAGCTCCTTCCGGTGGGCGCGGGGCATGACTATCGTCGCCGCACTT
ATGACTGTCTTCTTTATCATGCAACTCGTAGGACAGGTGCCGGCAGCGCTCTGGGTCATTTTCGGCGAGG
ACCGCTTTCGCTGGAGCGCGACGATGATCGGCCTGTCGCTTGCGGTATTCGGAATCTTGCACGCCCTCGC
TCAAGCCTTCGTCACTGGTCCCGCCACCAAACGTTTCGGCGAGAAGCAGGCCATTATCGCCGGCATGGCG
GCCCCACGGGTGCGCATGATCGTGCTCCTGTCGTTGAGGACCCGGCTAGGCTGGCGGGGTTGCCTTACTG
GTTAGCAGAATGAATCACCGATACGCGAGCGAACGTGAAGCGACTGCTGCTGCAAAACGTCTGCGACCTG
AGCAACAACATGAATGGTCTTCGGTTTCCGTGTTTCGTAAAGTCTGGAAACGCGGAAGTCAGCGCCCTGC
ACCATTATGTTCCGGATCTGCATCGCAGGATGCTGCTGGCTACCCTGTGGAACACCTACATCTGTATTAA
CGAAGCGCTGGCATTGACCCTGAGTGATTTTTCTCTGGTCCCGCCGCATCCATACCGCCAGTTGTTTACC
CTCACAACGTTCCAGTAACCGGGCATGTTCATCATCAGTAACCCGTATCGTGAGCATCCTCTCTCGTTTC
ATCGGTATCATTACCCCCATGAACAGAAATCCCCCTTACACGGAGGCATCAGTGACCAAACAGGAAAAAA
CCGCCCTTAACATGGCCCGCTTTATCAGAAGCCAGACATTAACGCTTCTGGAGAAACTCAACGAGCTGGA
CGCGGATGAACAGGCAGACATCTGTGAATCGCTTCACGACCACGCTGATGAGCTTTACCGCAGCTGCCTC
GCGCGTTTCGGTGATGACGGTGAAAACCTCTGACACATGCAGCTCCCGGAGACGGTCACAGCTTGTCTGT
AAGCGGATGCCGGGAGCAGACAAGCCCGTCAGGGCGCGTCAGCGGGTGTTGGCGGGTGTCGGGGCGCAGC
CATGACCCAGTCACGTAGCGATAGCGGAGTGTATACTGGCTTAACTATGCGGCATCAGAGCAGATTGTAC
TGAGAGTGCACCATATATGCGGTGTGAAATACCGCACAGATGCGTAAGGAGAAAATACCGCATCAGGCGC
TCTTCCGCTTCCTCGCTCACTGACTCGCTGCGCTCGGTCGTTCGGCTGCGGCGAGCGGTATCAGCTCACT
CAAAGGCGGTAATACGGTTATCCACAGAATCAGGGGATAACGCAGGAAAGAACATGTGAGCAAAAGGCCA
GCAAAAGGCCAGGAACCGTAAAAAGGCCGCGTTGCTGGCGTTTTTCCATAGGCTCCGCCCCCCTGACGAG
CATCACAAAAATCGACGCTCAAGTCAGAGGTGGCGAAACCCGACAGGACTATAAAGATACCAGGCGTTTC
CCCCTGGAAGCTCCCTCGTGCGCTCTCCTGTTCCGACCCTGCCGCTTACCGGATACCTGTCCGCCTTTCT
CCCTTCGGGAAGCGTGGCGCTTTCTCATAGCTCACGCTGTAGGTATCTCAGTTCGGTGTAGGTCGTTCGC
TCCAAGCTGGGCTGTGTGCACGAACCCCCCGTTCAGCCCGACCGCTGCGCCTTATCCGGTAACTATCGTC
TTGAGTCCAACCCGGTAAGACACGACTTATCGCCACTGGCAGCAGCCACTGGTAACAGGATTAGCAGAGC
GAGGTATGTAGGCGGTGCTACAGAGTTCTTGAAGTGGTGGCCTAACTACGGCTACACTAGAAGGACAGTA
TTTGGTATCTGCGCTCTGCTGAAGCCAGTTACCTTCGGAAAAAGAGTTGGTAGCTCTTGATCCGGCAAAC
AAACCACCGCTGGTAGCGGTGGTTTTTTTGTTTGCAAGCAGCAGATTACGCGCAGAAAAAAAGGATCTCA
AGAAGATCCTTTGATCTTTTCTACGGGGTCTGACGCTCAGTGGAACGAAAACTCACGTTAAGGGATTTTG
GTCATGAGATTATCAAAAAGGATCTTCACCTAGATCCTTTTAAATTAAAAATGAAGTTTTAAATCAATCT
AAAGTATATATGAGTAAACTTGGTCTGACAGTTACCAATGCTTAATCAGTGAGGCACCTATCTCAGCGAT
CTGTCTATTTCGTTCATCCATAGTTGCCTGACTCCCCGTCGTGTAGATAACTACGATACGGGAGGGCTTA
CCATCTGGCCCCAGTGCTGCAATGATACCGCGAGACCCACGCTCACCGGCTCCAGATTTATCAGCAATAA
ACCAGCCAGCCGGAAGGGCCGAGCGCAGAAGTGGTCCTGCAACTTTATCCGCCTCCATCCAGTCTATTAA
TTGTTGCCGGGAAGCTAGAGTAAGTAGTTCGCCAGTTAATAGTTTGCGCAACGTTGTTGCCATTGCTGCA
GGCATCGTGGTGTCACGCTCGTCGTTTGGTATGGCTTCATTCAGCTCCGGTTCCCAACGATCAAGGCGAG
TTACATGATCCCCCATGTTGTGCAAAAAAGCGGTTAGCTCCTTCGGTCCTCCGATCGTTGTCAGAAGTAA
GTTGGCCGCAGTGTTATCACTCATGGTTATGGCAGCACTGCATAATTCTCTTACTGTCATGCCATCCGTA
AGATGCTTTTCTGTGACTGGTGAGTACTCAACCAAGTCATTCTGAGAATAGTGTATGCGGCGACCGAGTT
GCTCTTGCCCGGCGTCAATACGGGATAATACCGCGCCACATAGCAGAACTTTAAAAGTGCTCATCATTGG
AAAACGTTCTTCGGGGCGAAAACTCTCAAGGATCTTACCGCTGTTGAGATCCAGTTCGATGTAACCCACT
CGTGCACCCAACTGATCTTCAGCATCTTTTACTTTCACCAGCGTTTCTGGGTGAGCAAAAACAGGAAGGC
AAAATGCCGCAAAAAAGGGAATAAGGGCGACACGGAAATGTTGAATACTCATACTCTTCCTTTTTCAATA
TTATTGAAGCATTTATCAGGGTTATTGTCTCATGAGCGGATACATATTTGAATGTATTTAGAAAAATAAA
CAAATAGGGGTTCCGCGCACATTTCCCCGAAAAGTGCCACCTGAAATTGTAAACGTTAATATTTTGTTAA
AATTCGCGTTAAATTTTTGTTAAATCAGCTCATTTTTTAACCAATAGGCCGAAATCGGCAAAATCCCTTA
TAAATCAAAAGAATAGACCGAGATAGGGT
[37 nt withheld, positions 7240-7276]
AAAGAACGTGGACTCCAACGTCAAAGG
[49 nt withheld, positions 7304-7352]
T
[91 nt withheld, positions 7354-7444]
G
[124 nt withheld, positions 7446-7569]
CCCATTCGCCA
