>Addgene plasmid #53529 | pET-Cb2 | addgene partial sequence | sequence record 89356 | pBRrevBam 5'-GGTGATGTCGGCGATATAGG-3'
GGTGATGCCGGCCACGATGCGTCCGGCGTAGAGGATCGAGATCGATCTCGATCCCGCGAAATTAATACGA
CTCACTATAGGGGAATTGTGAGCGGATAACAATTCCCCTCTAGAAATAATTTTGTTTAACTTTAAGAAGG
AGATATACATATGAGCGATAAAATTATTCACCTGACTGACGACAGTTTTGACACGGATGTACTCAAAGCG
GACGGGGCGATCCTCGTCGATTTCTGGGCAGAGTGGTGCGGTCCGTGCAAAATGATCGCCCCGATTCTGG
ATGAAATCGCTGACGAATATCAGGGCAAACTGACCGTTGCAAAACTGAACATCGATCAAAACCCTGGCAC
TGCGCCGAAATATGGCATCCGTGGTATCCCGACTCTGCTGCTGTTCAAAAACGGTGAAGTGGCGGCAACC
AAAGTGGGTGCACTGTCTAAAGGTCAGTTGAAAGAGTTCCTCGACGCTAACCTGGCCGGTTCTGGTTCTG
GCCATATGCACCATCATCATCATCATTCTTCTGGTCTGGTGCCACGCGGTTCTGGTATGAAAGAAACCGC
TGCTGCTAAATTCGAACGCCAGCACATGGACAGCCCAGATCTGGGTACCGACGACGACGACAAGGCCATG
GCAACTAAACTAAAATTGTACCTAGGAAGGAAGGTGATCGACTGTCTACACAAATACACAAAATTTTCGT
TAGCAGAGCTCCAACCGCTGATTCAAATAGGAAATGCAGATGAGAGTAAAATTTCCATGAGTTTACCTTT
AAACGATTTGGAAAGGCAGTTAGGTGTAACGAACATAACCGAGGTTTTAAAGATTCAGCCTGATGATATC
ATAAAAAACATTTACCTCGTAAGAGATCGCGCAAACAGGAGGATATCATTTGAAATAGATAAAACTATAT
TTATCAAAGATGTGATTGAAAACTGTGCATTTCCAGAGTTAAATTTCAGCCCAAAAAATATTGTTGTTGA
CTTCAGTTCACCAAATGTTGCTAAACCATTTCACTTAGGACACCTCAGGTCTACTATTATAGGAAATTTT
ATAAGCAACCTCAATAGTTTTTTAAGGCACAAAGTAGTAAGATTAAATTATGTGGGAAATTGGGGG
