>Addgene plasmid #53529 | pET-Cb2 | addgene partial sequence | sequence record 89359 | T7term 5'-GCTAGTTATTGCTCAGCGG-3'
CTTTCGGGCTTTGTTAGCAGCCGGATCTCAGTGGTGGTGGTGGTGGTGCTCGAGTGCGGCCGCAAGCTTG
TCGACGGAGCTCGAATTCGGATCCTCACATTGCTTGTAAGGGCTGAAGACCTAGTATTTCCATACCATTC
TTCAATACTTCCCTGGCAGTGTTAAAAAGTAATAGTCTTTGGGATGCTACATCTGGACTCATACCTTTGA
CTTGTAGTTCATGGAGTGCCTTGTTGATGTAGTTGCACAAGTGAAACAGGTAGTTCACCAATATATACGC
TTCTAACTGCGCATTTGCCTTATATAACACATCATGAAACTTTGCCAGAACTTTCAGCAATACCAACGCT
TCGGGATCATCGAAAATCTCTGGATTACATTCTTTGGCAGGTGTTGCTCCAGAATTCTTTTCCAGGCTAT
GTAAGCGACAGTGTGTGTACTGAAGCCTTATTCCAGTGTCTCCCTGAACCTGAAGTACTGTATCCCAGTT
GAACTCGTAATCCTTTTGTCTTCGTCTTTTTAACTCATTAATAATTACACAGGACACGCCCAGGATGTCT
GCTACTTCACCATCATTGATAGGTACCTTGGTAGTAGGTGACTCAACTTGTCGTTTTATCATGATATCCC
TGCATTCATCCAGAATATCTTTAAGAAAGATAGATGTTCCTTTTCTTGTACTCATACCCCTTATCCTACC
AAACTTGACATGAACTAATCTCCCTGCCCAAGGTAAGTCCATTTTATATAGAATATCCTTAAGTGTATAA
AGATGATCACTCTGGCTGTTGTCAACAACATAATACATCTTATCAAAACTGTATTTTTTGAATCTATCTA
TTGCTGCAGCTATATCGCGAGTTAGATATAAGGTAGAACCATCACTCTTCAGAACTGACACCTTTTTTTC
ATGTATAGTAGCAACTTCTTTTCCATCATTACTTTTCTGTATAATGTTCTTAGTTCTCAACATTTCAATA
ACATTTCCAATGTTCTTTGCACTATAGTCTGATTCATAACTATAGTCATCAAATGATAT
